Addgene plasmid #39604: KHBD00500
Depositing lab: Bart Deplancke. Depositing organization: Swiss Federal Institute of Technology (EPFL). Publication: Automated protein-DNA interaction screening of Drosophila regulatory elements. Korneel Hens, Jean-Daniel Feuz, Alina Isakova, Antonina Lagovitina, Andreas Massouras, Julien Bryois, Patrick Callaerts, Susan E. Celniker, Bart Deplancke. Nat Methods. 2011 Oct 30;8(12):1065-70. 10.1038/nmeth.1763 PubMed 22037703.
Backbone
  Vector backbone: pDONR221
  Backbone manufacturer: Invitrogen
  Backbone size w/o insert (bp): 2536
  Vector type: Gateway DONR vector
Growth in bacteria
  Bacterial resistance: Kanamycin, 50 μg/mL
  Growth temperature: 37°C
  Growth strain: DH5alpha
  Copy number: High Copy
Gene/Insert
  Gene/Insert name: CG6143 (alt names: FBgn0004401; Pep; Protein on ecdysone puffs)
  Species: D. melanogaster (fly)
  Insert size (bp): 2079
  Entrez Gene: Pep (a.k.a. Dmel_CG6143, CG6143, Dmel\CG6143, PEP, PEP/X4, X4/PEP, p100, pep)
  Promoter: none
  Cloning method: Gateway Cloning
  Sequencing primers: 5′ M13-F20; 3′ M13R
Terms and licenses: Academic/Nonprofit Terms; Industry Terms: Not Available to Industry
Depositor comments: Please note that the ORFs in this collection were cloned open-ended (without a stop codon).
How to cite: KHBD00500 was a gift from Bart Deplancke (Addgene plasmid # 39604 ; http://n2t.net/addgene:39604 ; RRID:Addgene_39604)
