[The description below was written by a language model from this plasmid's Addgene catalogue record.]
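Description:
KHBD00500 is a Gateway entry clone built on the Invitrogen pDONR221 backbone (about 2.5 kb without insert). It carries the open reading frame of the Drosophila melanogaster gene CG6143, also known as Pep (Protein on ecdysone puffs, FBgn0004401). The insert is about 2.1 kb and was introduced by Gateway recombination cloning. In a pDONR221-derived clone the ORF normally ends up flanked by attL recombination sites, although no feature table is provided to confirm the exact junctions. The plasmid is maintained at high copy in standard E. coli cloning strains such as DH5alpha and is selected with kanamycin. M13 forward and reverse primer sites on either side of the insert allow sequence verification.

The record lists no promoter, which fits the role of an entry clone: it is a shuttle for the coding sequence, not an expression construct. The ORF is meant to be moved by LR recombination into destination vectors that supply the promoter, tags and host-specific elements. The depositor notes that ORFs in this collection were cloned open-ended, without a stop codon. The Pep coding sequence can therefore be read through into a C-terminal fusion partner provided by the destination vector, but a destination vector lacking a downstream in-frame stop would add extra vector-encoded residues.

The clone belongs to a collection of Drosophila ORFs made for automated screening of protein–DNA interactions at fly regulatory elements. Its typical use is as a source of the Pep ORF for building fusion constructs for such interaction assays or for other Gateway-compatible expression applications.
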