>Addgene plasmid #39604 | KHBD00500 | depositor partial sequence | sequence record 50044 | KHBD00500 sequence 2079 bps
ATGGCTTTCCGTGGTAACCAGAACCGCAACCGCAATTTTGGAGGTGGCAACAACAACTATGGTGGACCCA
TGGGCGCCAACCGCATGGGCGGTATGAACATGTCGCCTTGGGAATCGCAGAATCCCGGCGGCGGACAGTT
TGGTAACAACATGCGACAGGGTGGCGGTCAGATGAACGCCCAGGCCATCAACTTGGCCAACAATCTGCTG
AACAATCTGTTCAGGAACCAGAATCCACCATCGCTTCTCGACTTGCCCCGCGGCGGCGGTGGCATGGGAA
ATCGCAACCAACGTGGTGGCCCGATGGTCAGTCGCGGCGGCGGTGCCGGCAATCGTCTCAATAACCGTCG
TGGCCAGGGAGGTGGCTTCCAAAATCGTGGCGCCACTGGTAGTGGACCCAAGCCCCCGCCAAAGCAGGGC
GGCGGCGGTATTCGCAAGCAAAATGCTTTTGATCGTGCCAAGAAACTTTTGGCTAAAAATGCCAACCAAA
ATAAAAAGAAGGAACCCACTCCTGGCGAAAAGAAAATCGAGAGCCCTACCAAGGAGTCTCCATACGCTAG
TGTGCCGAACGACATGTTCTACTGCCATCTGTGCAAGAAGCACATGTGGGATGCCAACTCTTTCGAGAAC
CACATCAAGGGCCGCACCCATCTGATGATGCGTGAGGGCATTGAGGAGAGCTATCGCCTCAAGGCCAACA
TGATCCGTCAGGAGGCTAAGATCGCAGAGCAGCTCAAGTCGATCGAGTTTGACCGCTTGAAGCGCATGGG
CAAAAGCAAGCAGCGTCAGCTGGACTACTGCACCATGTGCGACCTGAACTTCCATGGTCACATCTCGACC
CATCGCAAGTCGGAGGGACATTTGCAGCTGAAGAAGTTCTTGCACCCCAAGTGCATTGAGTGCAACAAGG
AGTTCGCCACTCGCATTGACTACGATACTCATCTGCTGTCCGCCGAGCATCTGAAGAAGGCTGCCGAGAA
CAACACCAAGGTGGGTGAGCGCAAGCGCCAGACCTTGCCCATCAGCACCGAAGAAGAGGAGACCCGCGAT
TTGCGCCTGCCCCAGAAGCGCAAGAAGAAGCCGGTCAAGAAGGAGGGCGAAGCAGCCGATGGCGAGGCTA
AGAAGGAGGGTGCCGGCGATGGCGAGGGTGCCGAAGGTGATGAAGCCGAGGGAGAAGAGGCCAAGGAGGG
TGAGGAAGCTGCTGACGAGACAAAGGAGGGCGATGAGCTAAACGAGAGCCAAGAGGAAGAGGAAGTGGCA
CTGCCCGTGGACCCCGAGGACTGCATCCTTGACTTCAACGACGGCGATGAGATCCCCAGCGAGGTGGATA
CCCGCCTACCTAAGTACAACTGGCAGCGTGCTGTCGGTCCCGGTCTGATCTCCAAGCTGGAGTGCTATGA
GTGCTCGGTGTGCAGCAAGTTCTTCGACACCGAGGTGACCGCCGAGATTCACTCCCGTACGGCGACTCAT
CACCGCAACTTCTTGAAGTTTATCAACGAGAAATCAAGCGATACCAAGATCGCACAGAAGCGCGCAGCTG
CCGCCCTGGAGGAGAATGAGCGTAAGAAGCGCAAGGTTGAGGAGGCAGAGGCTCCGGCTGCCGAGGGCGC
AGCCGAGGAAACCACCGAAGGCGCTGAGGGTGAGCTGTACGATCCATCGGAAGCCACTGGCGATGACGAG
GACGTGGAGATGGTGGATGATAATGCTGAGGGCGAGGGCGAAGGCGAAGGTGACGAGGAAGCCGAGGCTG
AGGTCGAGGAAGATGGCGCCGGCCAGGACAACGGCGAAGAGGAGATGGAAGCCCAGGAGGAAGAGGGTCA
GGAGGGCGAGCAAGAGCCCGAACCTGAGCCAGCTCCAGTCCAAACTCCTGCCCCGGCTGAACCTGCACCA
CCAGCCAAGACCCCAGCCAAGACTCCGACCAAGGCAGCTGCTCCAGCCGCTGTTGCCAGTCCCGCAGCTG
CGGCAACGTCGGCAGACGCCTCTCCATCTCCGGCCAAGAAGGCAACGCCTGCTCGCGCTGCCGCCGGAGC
CAAGGCCACGCCGCAGCGACAACGCGCCCGCGGTCGCTACAATCGCTAC
