>Addgene plasmid #39604 | KHBD00500 | addgene partial sequence | sequence record 51627 | M13Rev
AATAATGATTTTATTTTGACTGATAGTGACCTGTTCGTTGCAACAAATTGATAAGCAATGCTTTCTTATA
ATGCCAACTTTGTACAAGAAAGTTGGCAAGTAGCGATTGTAGCGACCGCGGGCGCGTTGTCGCTGCGGCG
TGGCCTTGGCTCCGGCGGCAGCGCGAGCAGGCGTTGCCTTCTTGGCCGGAGATGGAGAGGCGTCTGCCGA
CGTTGCCGCAGCTGCGGGACTGGCAACAGCGGCTGGAGCAGCTGCCTTGGTCGGAGTCTTGGCTGGGGTC
TTGGCTGGTGGTGCAGGTTCAGCCGGGGCAGGAGTTTGGACTGGAGCTGGCTCAGGTTCGGGCTCTTGCT
CGCCCTCCTGACCCTCTTCCTCCTGGGCTTCCATCTCCTCTTCGCCGTTGTCCTGGCCGGCGCCATCTTC
CTCGACCTCAGCCTCGGCTTCCTCGTCACCTTCGCCTTCGCCCTCGCCCTCAGCATTATCATCCACCATC
TCCACGTCCTCGTCATCGCCAGTGGCTTCCGATGGATCGTACAGCTCACCCTCAGCGCCTTCGGTGGTTT
CCTCGGCTGCGCCCTCGGCAGCCGGAGCCTCTGCCTCCTCAACCTTGCGCTTCTTACGCTCATTCTCCTC
CAGGGCGGCAGCTGCGCGCTTCTGTGCGATCTTGGTATCGCTTGATTTCTCGTTGATAAACTTCAAGAAG
TTGCGGTGATGAGTCGCCGTACGGGAGTGAATCTCGGCGGTCACCTCGGTGTCGAAGAACTTGCTGCACA
CCGAGCACTCATAGCACTCCAGCTTGGAGATCAGACCGG
